>Addgene plasmid #122082 | pRetroX-PTuner DD-linker-M.EcoGII | addgene full sequence | sequence record 238098 | Addgene NGS Result
GCGTCTTGTCTGCTGCAGCATCGTTCTGTGTTGTCTCTGTCTGACTGTGTTTCTGTATTTGTCTGAAAAT
ACGCGTGTCGAGCTTTTGGAGTACGTCGTCTTTAGGTTGGGGGGAGGGGTTTTATGCGATGGAGTTTCCC
CACACTGAGTGGGTGGAGACTGAAGTTAGGCCAGCTTGGCACTTGATGTAATTCTCCTTGGAATTTGCCC
TTTTTGAGTTTGGATCTTGGTTCATTCTCAAGCCTCAGACAGTGGTTCAAAGTTTTTTTCTTCCATTTCA
GCCGTCGTGAAAACTACCCCTAAAAGCCAAAAAAATCGAATTCCCAAACTTAAGCTTGGTACCGAGCTCG
GATCTCACGTGGGCCCGCGGATGGGAGTGCAGGTGGAAACCATCTCCCCAGGAGACGGGCGCACCTTCCC
CAAGCGCGGCCAGACCTGTGTGGTGCACTACACCGGGATGCTTGAAGATGGAAAGAAAGTCGATTCCTCC
CGGGACAGAAACAAGCCCTTTAAGTTTATGCTAGGCAAGCAGGAGGTGATCCGAGGCTGGGAAGAAGGGG
TTGCCCAGATGAGTGTGGGTCAGAGAGCCAAACTGACTATATCTCCAGATTATGCCTATGGTGCCACTGG
GCACCCAGGCATCATCCCACCACATGCCACTCTCGTCTTCGATGTGGAGCTTCTAAAACCGGAACCGCGG
CCGCTATCCGGACTCAGATCTCGAGCTCAAGCTTCGAATTCTGCAGTCGACGGTACCGCGGGCAGCGCTG
CCAACCTGCCCGGCGGCCGCAGATCTATCGATGGATCCGGTAAGCCTATCCCTAACCCTCTCCTCGGTCT
CGATTCTACGCGTACCGGCATGCTTAATACTGTAAAAATATCCAGTTGTGAGTTAATCAACGCCGACTGC
CTGGAATTTATCCGGTCGTTACCCGAAAATTCTGTTGACCTGATAGTCACGGACCCGCCGTACTTTAAAG
TGAAGCCCGAGGGCTGGGATAACCAGTGGAAGGGCGACGATGATTACCTGAAGTGGCTGGACCAGTGTCT
GGCGCAGTTCTGGCGGGTGCTGAAACCTGCCGGAAGTCTTTACCTGTTCTGTGGCCATCGCCTGGCATCT
GACATTGAAATCATGATGCGTGAACGCTTCAGTGTGCTGAACCATATTATCTGGGCAAAGCCGTCCGGAC
GCTGGAACGGGTGCAACAAGGAAAGCCTGCGGGCGTATTTCCCCGCCACAGAGCGCATTCTGTTCGCGGA
ACATTATCAGGGGCCGTATCGCCCGAAAGATGCCGGGTATGAGGCGAAGGGCAGGGCACTGAAACAGCAT
GTGATGGCCCCGCTGATTGCTTACTTTCGTGATGCGCGCGCTGCCCTGGGGATAACGGCAAAACAGATTG
CAGATGCCACAGGAAAGAAAAACATGGTGCCGCACTGGTTCAGTGCCAGTCAGTGGCAGCTACCGAACGA
AAGCGATTATCTGAAATTACAGTCGCTGTTTGCCCGGGTGGCAGAAGAGAAACATCAGCGCGGGGAACTG
GAAAAGCCACACCACCAGCTGGTCAGCACATACAGTGAGCTGAACCGGAAGTATATGGAACTGCTGAGTG
AATATAAAAATTTGCGGCGGTATTTCGGTGTGACGGTGCAGGTGCCGTACACCGATGTGTGGACGTATAA
ACCGGTGCAGTACTATCCAGGGAAACATCCGTGCGAAAAACCGGCAGAAATGCTGCAGCAGATAATCAGC
GCAAGTAGTCGTCCTGGTGATCTGGTTGCGGATTTTTTCATGGGGTCGGGTTCAACGGTAAAAGCGGCGA
TGGCACTGGGGCGTCGTGCGATTGGTGTTGAGCTGGAGACCGGACGTTTTGAGCAGACAGTCAGGGAAGT
TCAGGATTTAATCGTTTAACCATGGCGCCCCTCTCCCTCCCCCCCCCCTAACGTTACTGGCCGAAGCCGC
TTGGAATAAGGCCGGTGTGCGTTTGTCTATATGTTATTTTCCACCATATTGCCGTCTTTTGGCAATGTGA
GGGCCCGGAAACCTGGCCCTGTCTTCTTGACGAGCATTCCTAGGGGTCTTTCCCCTCTCGCCAAAGGAAT
GCAAGGTCTGTTGAATGTCGTGAAGGAAGCAGTTCCTCTGGAAGCTTCTTGAAGACAAACAACGTCTGTA
GCGACCCTTTGCAGGCAGCGGAACCCCCCACCTGGCGACAGGTGCCTCTGCGGCCAAAAGCCACGTGTAT
AAGATACACCTGCAAAGGCGGCACAACCCCAGTGCCACGTTGTGAGTTGGATAGTTGTGGAAAGAGTCAA
ATGGCTCTCCTCAAGCGTATTCAACAAGGGGCTGAAGGATGCCCAGAAGGTACCCCATTGTATGGGATCT
GATCTGGGGCCTCGGTGCACATGCTTTACATGTGTTTAGTCGAGGTTAAAAAAACGTCTAGGCCCCCCGA
ACCACGGGGACGTGGTTTTCCTTTGAAAAACACGATGATAAGCTTGCCACAACCCACAAGGAGACGACCT
TCCATGACCGAGTACAAGCCCACGGTGCGCCTCGCCACCCGCGACGACGTCCCCCGGGCCGTACGCACCC
TCGCCGCCGCGTTCGCCGACTACCCCGCCACGCGCCACACCGTCGACCCGGACCGCCACATCGAGCGGGT
CACCGAGCTGCAAGAACTCTTCCTCACGCGCGTCGGGCTCGACATCGGCAAGGTGTGGGTCGCGGACGAC
GGCGCCGCGGTGGCGGTCTGGACCACGCCGGAGAGCGTCGAAGCGGGGGCGGTGTTCGCCGAGATCGGCC
CGCGCATGGCCGAGTTGAGCGGTTCCCGGCTGGCCGCGCAGCAACAGATGGAAGGCCTCCTGGCGCCGCA
CCGGCCCAAGGAGCCCGCGTGGTTCCTGGCCACCGTCGGCGTCTCGCCCGACCACCAGGGCAAGGGTCTG
GGCAGCGCCGTCGTGCTCCCCGGAGTGGAGGCGGCCGAGCGCGCCGGGGTGCCCGCCTTCCTGGAGACCT
CCGCGCCCCGCAACCTCCCCTTCTACGAGCGGCTCGGCTTCACCGTCACCGCCGACGTCGAGGTGCCCGA
AGGACCGCGCACCTGGTGCATGACCCGCAAGCCCGGTGCCACCGGTGCGGCTTCGAGGATAAAATAAAAG
ATTTTATTTAGTCTCCAGAAAAAGGGGGGAATGAAAGACCCCACCTGTAGGTTTGGCAAGCTAGCTTAAG
TAACGCCATTTTGCAAGGCATGGAAAAATACATAACTGAGAATAGAGAAGTTCAGATCAAGGTCAGGAAC
AGATGGAACAGCTGAATATGGGCCAAACAGGATATCTGTGGTAAGCAGTTCCTGCCCCGGCTCAGGGCCA
AGAACAGATGGAACAGCTGAATATGGGCCAAACAGGATATCTGTGGTAAGCAGTTCCTGCCCCGGCTCAG
GGCCAAGAACAGATGGTCCCCAGATGCGGTCCAGCCCTCAGCAGTTTCTAGAGAACCATCAGATGTTTCC
AGGGTGCCCCAAGGACCTGAAATGACCCTGTGCCTTATTTGAACTAACCAATCAGTTCGCTTCTCGCTTC
TGTTCGCGCGCTTCTGCTCCCCGAGCTCAATAAAAGAGCCCACAACCCCTCACTCGGGGCGCCAGTCCTC
CGATTGACTGAGTCGCCCGGGTACCCGTGTATCCAATAAACCCTCTTGCAGTTGCATCCGACTTGTGGTC
TCGCTGTTCCTTGGGAGGGTCTCCTCTGAGTGATTGACTACCCGTCAGCGGGGGTCTTTCATTGAATTCG
TAATCATGGTCATAGCTGTTTCCTGTGTGAAATTGTTATCCGCTCACAATTCCACACAACATACGAGCCG
GAAGCATAAAGTGTAAAGCCTGGGGTGCCTAATGAGTGAGCTAACTCACATTAATTGCGTTGCGCTCACT
GCCCGCTTTCCAGTCGGGAAACCTGTCGTGCCAGCTGCATTAATGAATCGGCCAACGCGCGGGGAGAGGC
GGTTTGCGTATTGGGCGCTCTTCCGCTTCCTCGCTCACTGACTCGCTGCGCTCGGTCGTTCGGCTGCGGC
GAGCGGTATCAGCTCACTCAAAGGCGGTAATACGGTTATCCACAGAATCAGGGGATAACGCAGGAAAGAA
CATGTGAGCAAAAGGCCAGCAAAAGGCCAGGAACCGTAAAAAGGCCGCGTTGCTGGCGTTTTTCCATAGG
CTCCGCCCCCCTGACGAGCATCACAAAAATCGACGCTCAAGTCAGAGGTGGCGAAACCCGACAGGACTAT
AAAGATACCAGGCGTTTCCCCCTGGAAGCTCCCTCGTGCGCTCTCCTGTTCCGACCCTGCCGCTTACCGG
ATACCTGTCCGCCTTTCTCCCTTCGGGAAGCGTGGCGCTTTCTCATAGCTCACGCTGTAGGTATCTCAGT
TCGGTGTAGGTCGTTCGCTCCAAGCTGGGCTGTGTGCACGAACCCCCCGTTCAGCCCGACCGCTGCGCCT
TATCCGGTAACTATCGTCTTGAGTCCAACCCGGTAAGACACGACTTATCGCCACTGGCAGCAGCCACTGG
TAACAGGATTAGCAGAGCGAGGTATGTAGGCGGTGCTACAGAGTTCTTGAAGTGGTGGCCTAACTACGGC
TACACTAGAAGAACAGTATTTGGTATCTGCGCTCTGCTGAAGCCAGTTACCTTCGGAAAAAGAGTTGGTA
GCTCTTGATCCGGCAAACAAACCACCGCTGGTAGCGGTGGTTTTTTTGTTTGCAAGCAGCAGATTACGCG
CAGAAAAAAAGGATCTCAAGAAGATCCTTTGATCTTTTCTACGGGGTCTGACGCTCAGTGGAACGAAAAC
TCACGTTAAGGGATTTTGGTCATGAGATTATCAAAAAGGATCTTCACCTAGATCCTTTTAAATTAAAAAT
GAAGTTTTAAATCAATCTAAAGTATATATGAGTAAACTTGGTCTGACAGTTACCAATGCTTAATCAGTGA
GGCACCTATCTCAGCGATCTGTCTATTTCGTTCATCCATAGTTGCCTGACTCCCCGTCGTGTAGATAACT
ACGATACGGGAGGGCTTACCATCTGGCCCCAGTGCTGCAATGATACCGCGAGACCCACGCTCACCGGCTC
CAGATTTATCAGCAATAAACCAGCCAGCCGGAAGGGCCGAGCGCAGAAGTGGTCCTGCAACTTTATCCGC
CTCCATCCAGTCTATTAATTGTTGCCGGGAAGCTAGAGTAAGTAGTTCGCCAGTTAATAGTTTGCGCAAC
GTTGTTGCCATTGCTACAGGCATCGTGGTGTCACGCTCGTCGTTTGGTATGGCTTCATTCAGCTCCGGTT
CCCAACGATCAAGGCGAGTTACATGATCCCCCATGTTGTGCAAAAAAGCGGTTAGCTCCTTCGGTCCTCC
GATCGTTGTCAGAAGTAAGTTGGCCGCAGTGTTATCACTCATGGTTATGGCAGCACTGCATAATTCTCTT
ACTGTCATGCCATCCGTAAGATGCTTTTCTGTGACTGGTGAGTACTCAACCAAGTCATTCTGAGAATAGT
GTATGCGGCGACCGAGTTGCTCTTGCCCGGCGTCAATACGGGATAATACCGCGCCACATAGCAGAACTTT
AAAAGTGCTCATCATTGGAAAACGTTCTTCGGGGCGAAAACTCTCAAGGATCTTACCGCTGTTGAGATCC
AGTTCGATGTAACCCACTCGTGCACCCAACTGATCTTCAGCATCTTTTACTTTCACCAGCGTTTCTGGGT
GAGCAAAAACAGGAAGGCAAAATGCCGCAAAAAAGGGAATAAGGGCGACACGGAAATGTTGAATACTCAT
ACTCTTCCTTTTTCAATATTATTGAAGCATTTATCAGGGTTATTGTCTCATGAGCGGATACATATTTGAA
TGTATTTAGAAAAATAAACAAATAGGGGTTCCGCGCACATTTCCCCGAAAAGTGCCACCTGACGTCTAAG
AAACCATTATTATCATGACATTAACCTATAAAAATAGGCGTATCACGAGGCCCTTTCGTCTCGCGCGTTT
CGGTGATGACGGTGAAAACCTCTGACACATGCAGCTCCCGGAGACGGTCACAGCTTGTCTGTAAGCGGAT
GCCGGGAGCAGACAAGCCCGTCAGGGCGCGTCAGCGGGTGTTGGCGGGTGTCGGGGCTGGCTTAACTATG
CGGCATCAGAGCAGATTGTACTGAGAGTGCACCATATGCGGTGTGAAATACCGCACAGATGCGTAAGGAG
AAAATACCGCATCAGGCGCCATTCGCCATTCAGGCTGCGCAACTGTTGGGAAGGGCGATCGGTGCGGGCC
TCTTCGCTATTACGCCAGCTGGCGAAAGGGGGATGTGCTGCAAGGCGATTAAGTTGGGTAACGCCAGGGT
TTTCCCAGTCACGACGTTGTAAAACGACGGCCAGTGCCAAGCTTATGTGAAAGACCCCACCTGTAGGTTT
GGCAAGCTAGCTTAAGTAACGCCATTTTGCAAGGCATGGAAAAATACATAACTGAGAATAGAAAAGTTCA
GATCAAGGTCAGGAACAGATGGAACAGCTGAATATGGGCCAAACAGGATATCTGTGGTAAGCAGTTCCTG
CCCCGGCTCAGGGCCAAGAACAGATGGAACAGCTGAATATGGGCCAAACAGGATATCTGTGGTAAGCAGT
TCCTGCCCCGGCTCAGGGCCAAGAACAGATGGTCCCCAGATGCGGTCCAGCCCTCAGCAGTTTCTAGAGA
ACCATCAGATGTTTCCAGGGTGCCCCAAGGACCTGAAATGACCCTGTGCCTTATTTGAACTAACCAATCA
GTTCGCTTCTCGCTTCTGTTCGCGCGCTTCTGCTCCCCGGGCTCAATAAAAGAGCCCACAACCCCTCACT
CGGCGCGCCAGTCCTCCGATTGACTGAGTCGCCCGGGTACCCGTGTATCCAATAAACCCTCTTGCAGTTG
CATCCGACTTGTGGCCTCGCTGTTCCTTGGGAGGGTCTCCTCTGAGTGATTGACTACCCGTCAGCGGGGG
TCTTTCATTTGGGGGCTCGTCCGGGATCGGGAGACCCCTGCCCAGGGACCACCGACCCACCACCGGGAGG
TAAGCTGGCCAGCAACTTATCTGTGTCTGTCCGATTGTCTAGTGTCTATGACTGATTTTATGCGCCTGCG
TCGGTACTAGTTAGCTAACTAGCTCTGTATCTGGCGGACCCGTGGTGGAACTGACGAGTTCGGAACACCC
GGCCGCAACCCTGGGAGACGTCCCAGGGACTTCGGGGGCCGTTTTTGTGGCCCGACCTGAGTCCAAAAAT
CCCGATCGTTTTGGACTCTTTGGTGCACCCCCCTTAGAGGAGGGATATGTGGTTCTGGTAGGAGACGAGA
ACCTAAAACAGTTCCCGCCTCCGTCTGAATTTTTGCTTTCGGTTTGGGACCGAAGCCGCGCCGC
Features (pLannotate 1.2.2; 21 found; start..end, strand, type, name):
     78..281     +  intron         EF-1α intron A: truncated intron upstream of the start codon of human EF-1α
    282..311     +  exon           EF-1α exon: truncated exon 2 from human EF-1α, beginning with a GT-to-CC mutation that reduces splicing efficiency
    371..694     +  CDS            DD: destabilization domain that can be stabilized by Shield1 in the ProteoTuner™ system L106P mutant of FKBP12
    707..763     +  misc_feature   MCS (fragment): multiple cloning site
    809..850     +  CDS            V5 tag: epitope tag from simian virus 5
   2029..2491    +  misc_feature   IRES: internal ribosome entry site (IRES) of the encephalomyocarditis virus (EMCV)
   2524..3120    +  CDS            PuroR: puromycin N-acetyltransferase; pac from Streptomyces alboniger; confers resistance to puromycin
   3180..3773    +  LTR            LTR: long terminal repeat from Moloney murine leukemia virus
   3773..3793    -  CDS            lacZα (fragment): LacZα fragment of β-galactosidase; lacZ fragment
   3813..3829    -  protein_bind   lac operator: The lac repressor binds to the lac operator to inhibit transcription in E. coli. This inhibition can be relieved by adding lactose or isopropyl-β-D-thiogalactopyranoside (IPTG). lac repressor encoded by lacI
   3837..3867    -  promoter       lac promoter: promoter for the E. coli lac operon
   3882..3903    -  protein_bind   CAP binding site: CAP binding activates transcription in the presence of cAMP. E. coli catabolite activator protein
   3916..4008    -  CDS            lacI (fragment): lac repressor; lacI; The lac repressor binds to the lac operator to inhibit transcription in E. coli. This inhibition can be relieved by adding lactose or isopropyl-β-D-thiogalactopyranoside (IPTG).
   4191..4779    -  rep_origin     ori: high-copy-number ColE1/pMB1/pBR322/pUC origin of replication
   4950..5810    -  CDS            AmpR: β-lactamase; bla; confers resistance to ampicillin, carbenicillin, and related antibiotics
   5811..5915    -  promoter       AmpR promoter: bla
   6010..6045    +  CDS            rop (fragment): Rop protein, which maintains plasmids at low copy number; rop
   6147..6246    +  misc_feature   bom (fragment): basis of mobility region from pBR322
   6252..6406    -  CDS            lacZα (fragment): LacZα fragment of β-galactosidase; lacZ fragment
   6418..7009    +  LTR            LTR: long terminal repeat from Moloney murine leukemia virus
   7072..15      +  misc_feature   MMLV Ψ (across the origin): packaging signal of Moloney murine leukemia virus (MMLV)
