[The description below was written by a language model from this plasmid's Addgene catalogue record and pLannotate feature annotations shown in this document.]
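Description:
pRetroX-PTuner DD-linker-M.EcoGII is a 7.4 kb Moloney murine leukemia virus-based retroviral vector built on the Clontech pRetroX-PTuner backbone. It is designed for stable, ligand-tunable expression of the bacterial DNA methyltransferase M.EcoGII in mammalian cells. In bacteria it is maintained as a high-copy plasmid through a ColE1/pUC-type origin with ampicillin selection (AmpR). The remaining lac, rop and bom fragments are non-functional leftovers from the cloning backbone.

The transferable region lies between two MMLV LTRs and includes the Ψ packaging signal, so the transcript can be packaged into retroviral particles when viral proteins are supplied in trans. The feature table annotates no dedicated internal promoter. It shows only truncated EF-1α intron and exon fragments upstream of the coding region, so expression presumably depends on the 5′ LTR, though the record does not say so.

The 1.5 kb insert, added by Gibson assembly, encodes the ProteoTuner destabilization domain (the L106P mutant of FKBP12) followed by a linker, a V5 epitope tag and M.EcoGII from E. coli. The methyltransferase coding sequence itself was not annotated, but it would occupy the gap between the V5 tag and the IRES. An EMCV IRES then drives translation of puromycin N-acetyltransferase from the same transcript, which links puromycin selection of transduced cells to expression of the fusion.

The DD directs the fusion protein to rapid degradation unless the ligand Shield1 is present, so methyltransferase levels can be switched on and adjusted. The associated publication describes MadID, a method for mapping protein-DNA interactions. Because no targeting protein is fused here, this construct most likely provides the untethered methyltransferase, although the record does not state that role.
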