Addgene plasmid #122082: pRetroX-PTuner DD-linker-M.EcoGII
Purpose: Express M.EcoGII with detabilization domain - inducible
Depositing lab: Laure Crabbe. Depositing organization: CNRS, Delegation Occitanie Ouest. Publication: MadID, a Versatile Approach to Map Protein-DNA Interactions, Highlights Telomere-Nuclear Envelope Contact Sites in Human Cells. Sobecki M, Souaid C, Boulay J, Guerineau V, Noordermeer D, Crabbe L. Cell Rep. 2018 Dec 4;25(10):2891-2903.e5. doi: 10.1016/j.celrep.2018.11.027. PubMed 30517874.
Backbone
  Vector backbone: pRetroX-pTuner
  Backbone manufacturer: Clontech
  Backbone size w/o insert (bp): 5875
  Total vector size (bp): 7414
  Vector type: Mammalian Expression, Bacterial Expression, Retroviral
  Selectable markers: Puromycin
Growth in bacteria
  Bacterial resistance: Ampicillin, 100 μg/mL
  Growth temperature: 37°C
  Growth strain: NEB Stable
  Copy number: High Copy
Gene/Insert
  Gene/Insert name: DD-linker-M.EcoGII
  Species: E.coli
  Insert size (bp): 1539
  Tag / fusion protein: V5 tag on Nter of M.EcoGII (N terminal on insert)
  Cloning method: Gibson Cloning
  Sequencing primers: 5′ CTGACTATATCTCCAG; 3′ GTCAAGAAGACAGGGC
Terms and licenses: Academic/Nonprofit Terms; Industry Terms: Not Available to Industry
How to cite: pRetroX-PTuner DD-linker-M.EcoGII was a gift from Laure Crabbe (Addgene plasmid # 122082 ; http://n2t.net/addgene:122082 ; RRID:Addgene_122082)
