>Addgene plasmid #122082 | pRetroX-PTuner DD-linker-M.EcoGII | depositor partial sequence | sequence record 234337 | M.EcoGII 1857-2906
ATGCTTAATACTGTAAAAATATCCAGTTGTGAGTTAATCAACGCCGACTGCCTGGAATTTATCCGGTCGT
TACCCGAAAATTCTGTTGACCTGATAGTCACGGACCCGCCGTACTTTAAAGTGAAGCCCGAGGGCTGGGA
TAACCAGTGGAAGGGCGACGATGATTACCTGAAGTGGCTGGACCAGTGTCTGGCGCAGTTCTGGCGGGTG
CTGAAACCTGCCGGAAGTCTTTACCTGTTCTGTGGCCATCGCCTGGCATCTGACATTGAAATCATGATGC
GTGAACGCTTCAGTGTGCTGAACCATATTATCTGGGCAAAGCCGTCCGGACGCTGGAACGGGTGCAACAA
GGAAAGCCTGCGGGCGTATTTCCCCGCCACAGAGCGCATTCTGTTCGCGGAACATTATCAGGGGCCGTAT
CGCCCGAAAGATGCCGGGTATGAGGCGAAGGGCAGGGCACTGAAACAGCATGTGATGGCCCCGCTGATTG
CTTACTTTCGTGATGCGCGCGCTGCCCTGGGGATAACGGCAAAACAGATTGCAGATGCCACAGGAAAGAA
AAACATGGTGCCGCACTGGTTCAGTGCCAGTCAGTGGCAGCTACCGAACGAAAGCGATTATCTGAAATTA
CAGTCGCTGTTTGCCCGGGTGGCAGAAGAGAAACATCAGCGCGGGGAACTGGAAAAGCCACACCACCAGC
TGGTCAGCACATACAGTGAGCTGAACCGGAAGTATATGGAACTGCTGAGTGAATATAAAAATTTGCGGCG
GTATTTCGGTGTGACGGTGCAGGTGCCGTACACCGATGTGTGGACGTATAAACCGGTGCAGTACTATCCA
GGGAAACATCCGTGCGAAAAACCGGCAGAAATGCTGCAGCAGATAATCAGCGCAAGTAGTCGTCCTGGTG
ATCTGGTTGCGGATTTTTTCATGGGGTCGGGTTCAACGGTAAAAGCGGCGATGGCACTGGGGCGTCGTGC
GATTGGTGTTGAGCTGGAGACCGGACGTTTTGAGCAGACAGTCAGGGAAGTTCAGGATTTAATCGTTTAA
