>Addgene plasmid #122082 | pRetroX-PTuner DD-linker-M.EcoGII | depositor partial sequence | sequence record 234338 | DD domain 1368-1691
ATGGGAGTGCAGGTGGAAACCATCTCCCCAGGAGACGGGCGCACCTTCCCCAAGCGCGGCCAGACCTGTG
TGGTGCACTACACCGGGATGCTTGAAGATGGAAAGAAAGTCGATTCCTCCCGGGACAGAAACAAGCCCTT
TAAGTTTATGCTAGGCAAGCAGGAGGTGATCCGAGGCTGGGAAGAAGGGGTTGCCCAGATGAGTGTGGGT
CAGAGAGCCAAACTGACTATATCTCCAGATTATGCCTATGGTGCCACTGGGCACCCAGGCATCATCCCAC
CACATGCCACTCTCGTCTTCGATGTGGAGCTTCTAAAACCGGAA
